>Addgene plasmid #162120 | LentiCRISPR v2-sgAMPK alpha1 clone2 | addgene full sequence | sequence record 322881 | Addgene NGS Result
GTCGACGGATCGGGAGATCTCCCGATCCCCTATGGTGCACTCTCAGTACAATCTGCTCTGATGCCGCATA
GTTAAGCCAGTATCTGCTCCCTGCTTGTGTGTTGGAGGTCGCTGAGTAGTGCGCGAGCAAAATTTAAGCT
ACAACAAGGCAAGGCTTGACCGACAATTGCATGAAGAATCTGCTTAGGGTTAGGCGTTTTGCGCTGCTTC
GCGATGTACGGGCCAGATATACGCGTTGACATTGATTATTGACTAGTTATTAATAGTAATCAATTACGGG
GTCATTAGTTCATAGCCCATATATGGAGTTCCGCGTTACATAACTTACGGTAAATGGCCCGCCTGGCTGA
CCGCCCAACGACCCCCGCCCATTGACGTCAATAATGACGTATGTTCCCATAGTAACGCCAATAGGGACTT
TCCATTGACGTCAATGGGTGGAGTATTTACGGTAAACTGCCCACTTGGCAGTACATCAAGTGTATCATAT
GCCAAGTACGCCCCCTATTGACGTCAATGACGGTAAATGGCCCGCCTGGCATTATGCCCAGTACATGACC
TTATGGGACTTTCCTACTTGGCAGTACATCTACGTATTAGTCATCGCTATTACCATGGTGATGCGGTTTT
GGCAGTACATCAATGGGCGTGGATAGCGGTTTGACTCACGGGGATTTCCAAGTCTCCACCCCATTGACGT
CAATGGGAGTTTGTTTTGGCACCAAAATCAACGGGACTTTCCAAAATGTCGTAACAACTCCGCCCCATTG
ACGCAAATGGGCGGTAGGCGTGTACGGTGGGAGGTCTATATAAGCAGCGCGTTTTGCCTGTACTGGGTCT
CTCTGGTTAGACCAGATCTGAGCCTGGGAGCTCTCTGGCTAACTAGGGAACCCACTGCTTAAGCCTCAAT
AAAGCTTGCCTTGAGTGCTTCAAGTAGTGTGTGCCCGTCTGTTGTGTGACTCTGGTAACTAGAGATCCCT
CAGACCCTTTTAGTCAGTGTGGAAAATCTCTAGCAGTGGCGCCCGAACAGGGACTTGAAAGCGAAAGGGA
AACCAGAGGAGCTCTCTCGACGCAGGACTCGGCTTGCTGAAGCGCGCACGGCAAGAGGCGAGGGGCGGCG
ACTGGTGAGTACGCCAAAAATTTTGACTAGCGGAGGCTAGAAGGAGAGAGATGGGTGCGAGAGCGTCAGT
ATTAAGCGGGGGAGAATTAGATCGCGATGGGAAAAAATTCGGTTAAGGCCAGGGGGAAAGAAAAAATATA
AATTAAAACATATAGTATGGGCAAGCAGGGAGCTAGAACGATTCGCAGTTAATCCTGGCCTGTTAGAAAC
ATCAGAAGGCTGTAGACAAATACTGGGACAGCTACAACCATCCCTTCAGACAGGATCAGAAGAACTTAGA
TCATTATATAATACAGTAGCAACCCTCTATTGTGTGCATCAAAGGATAGAGATAAAAGACACCAAGGAAG
CTTTAGACAAGATAGAGGAAGAGCAAAACAAAAGTAAGACCACCGCACAGCAAGCGGCCGCTGATCTTCA
GACCTGGAGGAGGAGATATGAGGGACAATTGGAGAAGTGAATTATATAAATATAAAGTAGTAAAAATTGA
ACCATTAGGAGTAGCACCCACCAAGGCAAAGAGAAGAGTGGTGCAGAGAGAAAAAAGAGCAGTGGGAATA
GGAGCTTTGTTCCTTGGGTTCTTGGGAGCAGCAGGAAGCACTATGGGCGCAGCGTCAATGACGCTGACGG
TACAGGCCAGACAATTATTGTCTGGTATAGTGCAGCAGCAGAACAATTTGCTGAGGGCTATTGAGGCGCA
ACAGCATCTGTTGCAACTCACAGTCTGGGGCATCAAGCAGCTCCAGGCAAGAATCCTGGCTGTGGAAAGA
TACCTAAAGGATCAACAGCTCCTGGGGATTTGGGGTTGCTCTGGAAAACTCATTTGCACCACTGCTGTGC
CTTGGAATGCTAGTTGGAGTAATAAATCTCTGGAACAGATTTGGAATCACACGACCTGGATGGAGTGGGA
CAGAGAAATTAACAATTACACAAGCTTAATACACTCCTTAATTGAAGAATCGCAAAACCAGCAAGAAAAG
AATGAACAAGAATTATTGGAATTAGATAAATGGGCAAGTTTGTGGAATTGGTTTAACATAACAAATTGGC
TGTGGTATATAAAATTATTCATAATGATAGTAGGAGGCTTGGTAGGTTTAAGAATAGTTTTTGCTGTACT
TTCTATAGTGAATAGAGTTAGGCAGGGATATTCACCATTATCGTTTCAGACCCACCTCCCAACCCCGAGG
GGACCCGACAGGCCCGAAGGAATAGAAGAAGAAGGTGGAGAGAGAGACAGAGACAGATCCATTCGATTAG
TGAACGGATCGGCACTGCGTGCGCCAATTCTGCAGACAAATGGCAGTATTCATCCACAATTTTAAAAGAA
AAGGGGGGATTGGGGGGTACAGTGCAGGGGAAAGAATAGTAGACATAATAGCAACAGACATACAAACTAA
AGAATTACAAAAACAAATTACAAAAATTCAAAATTTTCGGGTTTATTACAGGGACAGCAGAGATCCAGTT
TGGTTAATTAAGGTACCGAGGGCCTATTTCCCATGATTCCTTCATATTTGCATATACGATACAAGGCTGT
TAGAGAGATAATTAGAATTAATTTGACTGTAAACACAAAGATATTAGTACAAAATACGTGACGTAGAAAG
TAATAATTTCTTGGGTAGTTTGCAGTTTTAAAATTATGTTTTAAAATGGACTATCATATGCTTACCGTAA
CTTGAAAGTATTTCGATTTCTTGGCTTTATATATCTTGTGGAAAGGACGAAACACCGCGGCACCTTCGGC
AAAGTGAGTTTTAGAGCTAGAAATAGCAAGTTAAAATAAGGCTAGTCCGTTATCAACTTGAAAAAGTGGC
ACCGAGTCGGTGCTTTTTTGAATTCGCTAGCTAGGTCTTGAAAGGAGTGGGAATTGGCTCCGGTGCCCGT
CAGTGGGCAGAGCGCACATCGCCCACAGTCCCCGAGAAGTTGGGGGGAGGGGTCGGCAATTGATCCGGTG
CCTAGAGAAGGTGGCGCGGGGTAAACTGGGAAAGTGATGTCGTGTACTGGCTCCGCCTTTTTCCCGAGGG
TGGGGGAGAACCGTATATAAGTGCAGTAGTCGCCGTGAACGTTCTTTTTCGCAACGGGTTTGCCGCCAGA
ACACAGGACCGGTTCTAGAGCGCTGCCACCATGGACAAGAAGTACAGCATCGGCCTGGACATCGGCACCA
ACTCTGTGGGCTGGGCCGTGATCACCGACGAGTACAAGGTGCCCAGCAAGAAATTCAAGGTGCTGGGCAA
CACCGACCGGCACAGCATCAAGAAGAACCTGATCGGAGCCCTGCTGTTCGACAGCGGCGAAACAGCCGAG
GCCACCCGGCTGAAGAGAACCGCCAGAAGAAGATACACCAGACGGAAGAACCGGATCTGCTATCTGCAAG
AGATCTTCAGCAACGAGATGGCCAAGGTGGACGACAGCTTCTTCCACAGACTGGAAGAGTCCTTCCTGGT
GGAAGAGGATAAGAAGCACGAGCGGCACCCCATCTTCGGCAACATCGTGGACGAGGTGGCCTACCACGAG
AAGTACCCCACCATCTACCACCTGAGAAAGAAACTGGTGGACAGCACCGACAAGGCCGACCTGCGGCTGA
TCTATCTGGCCCTGGCCCACATGATCAAGTTCCGGGGCCACTTCCTGATCGAGGGCGACCTGAACCCCGA
CAACAGCGACGTGGACAAGCTGTTCATCCAGCTGGTGCAGACCTACAACCAGCTGTTCGAGGAAAACCCC
ATCAACGCCAGCGGCGTGGACGCCAAGGCCATCCTGTCTGCCAGACTGAGCAAGAGCAGACGGCTGGAAA
ATCTGATCGCCCAGCTGCCCGGCGAGAAGAAGAATGGCCTGTTCGGAAACCTGATTGCCCTGAGCCTGGG
CCTGACCCCCAACTTCAAGAGCAACTTCGACCTGGCCGAGGATGCCAAACTGCAGCTGAGCAAGGACACC
TACGACGACGACCTGGACAACCTGCTGGCCCAGATCGGCGACCAGTACGCCGACCTGTTTCTGGCCGCCA
AGAACCTGTCCGACGCCATCCTGCTGAGCGACATCCTGAGAGTGAACACCGAGATCACCAAGGCCCCCCT
GAGCGCCTCTATGATCAAGAGATACGACGAGCACCACCAGGACCTGACCCTGCTGAAAGCTCTCGTGCGG
CAGCAGCTGCCTGAGAAGTACAAAGAGATTTTCTTCGACCAGAGCAAGAACGGCTACGCCGGCTACATTG
ACGGCGGAGCCAGCCAGGAAGAGTTCTACAAGTTCATCAAGCCCATCCTGGAAAAGATGGACGGCACCGA
GGAACTGCTCGTGAAGCTGAACAGAGAGGACCTGCTGCGGAAGCAGCGGACCTTCGACAACGGCAGCATC
CCCCACCAGATCCACCTGGGAGAGCTGCACGCCATTCTGCGGCGGCAGGAAGATTTTTACCCATTCCTGA
AGGACAACCGGGAAAAGATCGAGAAGATCCTGACCTTCCGCATCCCCTACTACGTGGGCCCTCTGGCCAG
GGGAAACAGCAGATTCGCCTGGATGACCAGAAAGAGCGAGGAAACCATCACCCCCTGGAACTTCGAGGAA
GTGGTGGACAAGGGCGCTTCCGCCCAGAGCTTCATCGAGCGGATGACCAACTTCGATAAGAACCTGCCCA
ACGAGAAGGTGCTGCCCAAGCACAGCCTGCTGTACGAGTACTTCACCGTGTATAACGAGCTGACCAAAGT
GAAATACGTGACCGAGGGAATGAGAAAGCCCGCCTTCCTGAGCGGCGAGCAGAAAAAGGCCATCGTGGAC
CTGCTGTTCAAGACCAACCGGAAAGTGACCGTGAAGCAGCTGAAAGAGGACTACTTCAAGAAAATCGAGT
GCTTCGACTCCGTGGAAATCTCCGGCGTGGAAGATCGGTTCAACGCCTCCCTGGGCACATACCACGATCT
GCTGAAAATTATCAAGGACAAGGACTTCCTGGACAATGAGGAAAACGAGGACATTCTGGAAGATATCGTG
CTGACCCTGACACTGTTTGAGGACAGAGAGATGATCGAGGAACGGCTGAAAACCTATGCCCACCTGTTCG
ACGACAAAGTGATGAAGCAGCTGAAGCGGCGGAGATACACCGGCTGGGGCAGGCTGAGCCGGAAGCTGAT
CAACGGCATCCGGGACAAGCAGTCCGGCAAGACAATCCTGGATTTCCTGAAGTCCGACGGCTTCGCCAAC
AGAAACTTCATGCAGCTGATCCACGACGACAGCCTGACCTTTAAAGAGGACATCCAGAAAGCCCAGGTGT
CCGGCCAGGGCGATAGCCTGCACGAGCACATTGCCAATCTGGCCGGCAGCCCCGCCATTAAGAAGGGCAT
CCTGCAGACAGTGAAGGTGGTGGACGAGCTCGTGAAAGTGATGGGCCGGCACAAGCCCGAGAACATCGTG
ATCGAAATGGCCAGAGAGAACCAGACCACCCAGAAGGGACAGAAGAACAGCCGCGAGAGAATGAAGCGGA
TCGAAGAGGGCATCAAAGAGCTGGGCAGCCAGATCCTGAAAGAACACCCCGTGGAAAACACCCAGCTGCA
GAACGAGAAGCTGTACCTGTACTACCTGCAGAATGGGCGGGATATGTACGTGGACCAGGAACTGGACATC
AACCGGCTGTCCGACTACGATGTGGACCATATCGTGCCTCAGAGCTTTCTGAAGGACGACTCCATCGACA
ACAAGGTGCTGACCAGAAGCGACAAGAACCGGGGCAAGAGCGACAACGTGCCCTCCGAAGAGGTCGTGAA
GAAGATGAAGAACTACTGGCGGCAGCTGCTGAACGCCAAGCTGATTACCCAGAGAAAGTTCGACAATCTG
ACCAAGGCCGAGAGAGGCGGCCTGAGCGAACTGGATAAGGCCGGCTTCATCAAGAGACAGCTGGTGGAAA
CCCGGCAGATCACAAAGCACGTGGCACAGATCCTGGACTCCCGGATGAACACTAAGTACGACGAGAATGA
CAAGCTGATCCGGGAAGTGAAAGTGATCACCCTGAAGTCCAAGCTGGTGTCCGATTTCCGGAAGGATTTC
CAGTTTTACAAAGTGCGCGAGATCAACAACTACCACCACGCCCACGACGCCTACCTGAACGCCGTCGTGG
GAACCGCCCTGATCAAAAAGTACCCTAAGCTGGAAAGCGAGTTCGTGTACGGCGACTACAAGGTGTACGA
CGTGCGGAAGATGATCGCCAAGAGCGAGCAGGAAATCGGCAAGGCTACCGCCAAGTACTTCTTCTACAGC
AACATCATGAACTTTTTCAAGACCGAGATTACCCTGGCCAACGGCGAGATCCGGAAGCGGCCTCTGATCG
AGACAAACGGCGAAACCGGGGAGATCGTGTGGGATAAGGGCCGGGATTTTGCCACCGTGCGGAAAGTGCT
GAGCATGCCCCAAGTGAATATCGTGAAAAAGACCGAGGTGCAGACAGGCGGCTTCAGCAAAGAGTCTATC
CTGCCCAAGAGGAACAGCGATAAGCTGATCGCCAGAAAGAAGGACTGGGACCCTAAGAAGTACGGCGGCT
TCGACAGCCCCACCGTGGCCTATTCTGTGCTGGTGGTGGCCAAAGTGGAAAAGGGCAAGTCCAAGAAACT
GAAGAGTGTGAAAGAGCTGCTGGGGATCACCATCATGGAAAGAAGCAGCTTCGAGAAGAATCCCATCGAC
TTTCTGGAAGCCAAGGGCTACAAAGAAGTGAAAAAGGACCTGATCATCAAGCTGCCTAAGTACTCCCTGT
TCGAGCTGGAAAACGGCCGGAAGAGAATGCTGGCCTCTGCCGGCGAACTGCAGAAGGGAAACGAACTGGC
CCTGCCCTCCAAATATGTGAACTTCCTGTACCTGGCCAGCCACTATGAGAAGCTGAAGGGCTCCCCCGAG
GATAATGAGCAGAAACAGCTGTTTGTGGAACAGCACAAGCACTACCTGGACGAGATCATCGAGCAGATCA
GCGAGTTCTCCAAGAGAGTGATCCTGGCCGACGCTAATCTGGACAAAGTGCTGTCCGCCTACAACAAGCA
CCGGGATAAGCCCATCAGAGAGCAGGCCGAGAATATCATCCACCTGTTTACCCTGACCAATCTGGGAGCC
CCTGCCGCCTTCAAGTACTTTGACACCACCATCGACCGGAAGAGGTACACCAGCACCAAAGAGGTGCTGG
ACGCCACCCTGATCCACCAGAGCATCACCGGCCTGTACGAGACACGGATCGACCTGTCTCAGCTGGGAGG
CGACAAGCGACCTGCCGCCACAAAGAAGGCTGGACAGGCTAAGAAGAAGAAAGATTACAAAGACGATGAC
GATAAGGGATCCGGCGCAACAAACTTCTCTCTGCTGAAACAAGCCGGAGATGTCGAAGAGAATCCTGGAC
CGACCGAGTACAAGCCCACGGTGCGCCTCGCCACCCGCGACGACGTCCCCAGGGCCGTACGCACCCTCGC
CGCCGCGTTCGCCGACTACCCCGCCACGCGCCACACCGTCGATCCGGACCGCCACATCGAGCGGGTCACC
GAGCTGCAAGAACTCTTCCTCACGCGCGTCGGGCTCGACATCGGCAAGGTGTGGGTCGCGGACGACGGCG
CCGCGGTGGCGGTCTGGACCACGCCGGAGAGCGTCGAAGCGGGGGCGGTGTTCGCCGAGATCGGCCCGCG
CATGGCCGAGTTGAGCGGTTCCCGGCTGGCCGCGCAGCAACAGATGGAAGGCCTCCTGGCGCCGCACCGG
CCCAAGGAGCCCGCGTGGTTCCTGGCCACCGTCGGAGTCTCGCCCGACCACCAGGGCAAGGGTCTGGGCA
GCGCCGTCGTGCTCCCCGGAGTGGAGGCGGCCGAGCGCGCCGGGGTGCCCGCCTTCCTGGAGACCTCCGC
GCCCCGCAACCTCCCCTTCTACGAGCGGCTCGGCTTCACCGTCACCGCCGACGTCGAGGTGCCCGAAGGA
CCGCGCACCTGGTGCATGACCCGCAAGCCCGGTGCCTGAACGCGTTAAGTCGACAATCAACCTCTGGATT
ACAAAATTTGTGAAAGATTGACTGGTATTCTTAACTATGTTGCTCCTTTTACGCTATGTGGATACGCTGC
TTTAATGCCTTTGTATCATGCTATTGCTTCCCGTATGGCTTTCATTTTCTCCTCCTTGTATAAATCCTGG
TTGCTGTCTCTTTATGAGGAGTTGTGGCCCGTTGTCAGGCAACGTGGCGTGGTGTGCACTGTGTTTGCTG
ACGCAACCCCCACTGGTTGGGGCATTGCCACCACCTGTCAGCTCCTTTCCGGGACTTTCGCTTTCCCCCT
CCCTATTGCCACGGCGGAACTCATCGCCGCCTGCCTTGCCCGCTGCTGGACAGGGGCTCGGCTGTTGGGC
ACTGACAATTCCGTGGTGTTGTCGGGGAAATCATCGTCCTTTCCTTGGCTGCTCGCCTGTGTTGCCACCT
GGATTCTGCGCGGGACGTCCTTCTGCTACGTCCCTTCGGCCCTCAATCCAGCGGACCTTCCTTCCCGCGG
CCTGCTGCCGGCTCTGCGGCCTCTTCCGCGTCTTCGCCTTCGCCCTCAGACGAGTCGGATCTCCCTTTGG
GCCGCCTCCCCGCGTCGACTTTAAGACCAATGACTTACAAGGCAGCTGTAGATCTTAGCCACTTTTTAAA
AGAAAAGGGGGGACTGGAAGGGCTAATTCACTCCCAACGAAGACAAGATCTGCTTTTTGCTTGTACTGGG
TCTCTCTGGTTAGACCAGATCTGAGCCTGGGAGCTCTCTGGCTAACTAGGGAACCCACTGCTTAAGCCTC
AATAAAGCTTGCCTTGAGTGCTTCAAGTAGTGTGTGCCCGTCTGTTGTGTGACTCTGGTAACTAGAGATC
CCTCAGACCCTTTTAGTCAGTGTGGAAAATCTCTAGCAGGGCCCGTTTAAACCCGCTGATCAGCCTCGAC
TGTGCCTTCTAGTTGCCAGCCATCTGTTGTTTGCCCCTCCCCCGTGCCTTCCTTGACCCTGGAAGGTGCC
ACTCCCACTGTCCTTTCCTAATAAAATGAGGAAATTGCATCGCATTGTCTGAGTAGGTGTCATTCTATTC
TGGGGGGTGGGGTGGGGCAGGACAGCAAGGGGGAGGATTGGGAAGACAATAGCAGGCATGCTGGGGATGC
GGTGGGCTCTATGGCTTCTGAGGCGGAAAGAACCAGCTGGGGCTCTAGGGGGTATCCCC
[124 nt withheld, positions 9300-9423]
C
[91 nt withheld, positions 9425-9515]
A
[49 nt withheld, positions 9517-9565]
CCTTTGACGTTGGAGTCCACGTTCTTT
[37 nt withheld, positions 9593-9629]
ACCCTATCTCGGTCTATTCTTTTGATTTATAAGGGATTTTGCCGATTTCGGCCTATTGGTTAAAAAATGA
GCTGATTTAACAAAAATTTAACGCGAATTAATTCTGTGGAATGTGTGTCAGTTAGGGTGTGGAAAGTCCC
CAGGCTCCCCAGCAGGCAGAAGTATGCAAAGCATGCATCTCAATTAGTCAGCAACCAGGTGTGGAAAGTC
CCCAGGCTCCCCAGCAGGCAGAAGTATGCAAAGCATGCATCTCAATTAGTCAGCAACCATAGTCCCGCCC
CTAACTCCGCCCATCCCGCCCCTAACTCCGCCCAGTTCCGCCCATTCTCCGCCCCATGGCTGACTAATTT
TTTTTATTTATGCAGAGGCCGAGGCCGCCTCTGCCTCTGAGCTATTCCAGAAGTAGTGAGGAGGCTTTTT
TGGAGGCCTAGGCTTTTGCAAAAAGCTCCCGGGAGCTTGTATATCCATTTTCGGATCTGATCAGCACGTG
TTGACAATTAATCATCGGCATAGTATATCGGCATAGTATAATACGACAAGGTGAGGAACTAAACCATGGC
CAAGTTGACCAGTGCCGTTCCGGTGCTCACCGCGCGCGACGTCGCCGGAGCGGTCGAGTTCTGGACCGAC
CGGCTCGGGTTCTCCCGGGACTTCGTGGAGGACGACTTCGCCGGTGTGGTCCGGGACGACGTGACCCTGT
TCATCAGCGCGGTCCAGGACCAGGTGGTGCCGGACAACACCCTGGCCTGGGTGTGGGTGCGCGGCCTGGA
CGAGCTGTACGCCGAGTGGTCGGAGGTCGTGTCCACGAACTTCCGGGACGCCTCCGGGCCGGCCATGACC
GAGATCGGCGAGCAGCCGTGGGGGCGGGAGTTCGCCCTGCGCGACCCGGCCGGCAACTGCGTGCACTTCG
TGGCCGAGGAGCAGGACTGACACGTGCTACGAGATTTCGATTCCACCGCCGCCTTCTATGAAAGGTTGGG
CTTCGGAATCGTTTTCCGGGACGCCGGCTGGATGATCCTCCAGCGCGGGGATCTCATGCTGGAGTTCTTC
GCCCACCCCAACTTGTTTATTGCAGCTTATAATGGTTACAAATAAAGCAATAGCATCACAAATTTCACAA
ATAAAGCATTTTTTTCACTGCATTCTAGTTGTGGTTTGTCCAAACTCATCAATGTATCTTATCATGTCTG
TATACCGTCGACCTCTAGCTAGAGCTTGGCGTAATCATGGTCATAGCTGTTTCCTGTGTGAAATTGTTAT
CCGCTCACAATTCCACACAACATACGAGCCGGAAGCATAAAGTGTAAAGCCTGGGGTGCCTAATGAGTGA
GCTAACTCACATTAATTGCGTTGCGCTCACTGCCCGCTTTCCAGTCGGGAAACCTGTCGTGCCAGCTGCA
TTAATGAATCGGCCAACGCGCGGGGAGAGGCGGTTTGCGTATTGGGCGCTCTTCCGCTTCCTCGCTCACT
GACTCGCTGCGCTCGGTCGTTCGGCTGCGGCGAGCGGTATCAGCTCACTCAAAGGCGGTAATACGGTTAT
CCACAGAATCAGGGGATAACGCAGGAAAGAACATGTGAGCAAAAGGCCAGCAAAAGGCCAGGAACCGTAA
AAAGGCCGCGTTGCTGGCGTTTTTCCATAGGCTCCGCCCCCCTGACGAGCATCACAAAAATCGACGCTCA
AGTCAGAGGTGGCGAAACCCGACAGGACTATAAAGATACCAGGCGTTTCCCCCTGGAAGCTCCCTCGTGC
GCTCTCCTGTTCCGACCCTGCCGCTTACCGGATACCTGTCCGCCTTTCTCCCTTCGGGAAGCGTGGCGCT
TTCTCATAGCTCACGCTGTAGGTATCTCAGTTCGGTGTAGGTCGTTCGCTCCAAGCTGGGCTGTGTGCAC
GAACCCCCCGTTCAGCCCGACCGCTGCGCCTTATCCGGTAACTATCGTCTTGAGTCCAACCCGGTAAGAC
ACGACTTATCGCCACTGGCAGCAGCCACTGGTAACAGGATTAGCAGAGCGAGGTATGTAGGCGGTGCTAC
AGAGTTCTTGAAGTGGTGGCCTAACTACGGCTACACTAGAAGAACAGTATTTGGTATCTGCGCTCTGCTG
AAGCCAGTTACCTTCGGAAAAAGAGTTGGTAGCTCTTGATCCGGCAAACAAACCACCGCTGGTAGCGGTG
GTTTTTTTGTTTGCAAGCAGCAGATTACGCGCAGAAAAAAAGGATCTCAAGAAGATCCTTTGATCTTTTC
TACGGGGTCTGACGCTCAGTGGAACGAAAACTCACGTTAAGGGATTTTGGTCATGAGATTATCAAAAAGG
ATCTTCACCTAGATCCTTTTAAATTAAAAATGAAGTTTTAAATCAATCTAAAGTATATATGAGTAAACTT
GGTCTGACAGTTACCAATGCTTAATCAGTGAGGCACCTATCTCAGCGATCTGTCTATTTCGTTCATCCAT
AGTTGCCTGACTCCCCGTCGTGTAGATAACTACGATACGGGAGGGCTTACCATCTGGCCCCAGTGCTGCA
ATGATACCGCGAGACCCACGCTCACCGGCTCCAGATTTATCAGCAATAAACCAGCCAGCCGGAAGGGCCG
AGCGCAGAAGTGGTCCTGCAACTTTATCCGCCTCCATCCAGTCTATTAATTGTTGCCGGGAAGCTAGAGT
AAGTAGTTCGCCAGTTAATAGTTTGCGCAACGTTGTTGCCATTGCTACAGGCATCGTGGTGTCACGCTCG
TCGTTTGGTATGGCTTCATTCAGCTCCGGTTCCCAACGATCAAGGCGAGTTACATGATCCCCCATGTTGT
GCAAAAAAGCGGTTAGCTCCTTCGGTCCTCCGATCGTTGTCAGAAGTAAGTTGGCCGCAGTGTTATCACT
CATGGTTATGGCAGCACTGCATAATTCTCTTACTGTCATGCCATCCGTAAGATGCTTTTCTGTGACTGGT
GAGTACTCAACCAAGTCATTCTGAGAATAGTGTATGCGGCGACCGAGTTGCTCTTGCCCGGCGTCAATAC
GGGATAATACCGCGCCACATAGCAGAACTTTAAAAGTGCTCATCATTGGAAAACGTTCTTCGGGGCGAAA
ACTCTCAAGGATCTTACCGCTGTTGAGATCCAGTTCGATGTAACCCACTCGTGCACCCAACTGATCTTCA
GCATCTTTTACTTTCACCAGCGTTTCTGGGTGAGCAAAAACAGGAAGGCAAAATGCCGCAAAAAAGGGAA
TAAGGGCGACACGGAAATGTTGAATACTCATACTCTTCCTTTTTCAATATTATTGAAGCATTTATCAGGG
TTATTGTCTCATGAGCGGATACATATTTGAATGTATTTAGAAAAATAAACAAATAGGGGTTCCGCGCACA
TTTCCCCGAAAAGTGCCACCTGAC
Features (pLannotate 1.2.2; 33 found; start..end, strand, type, name):
     31..83      -  misc_feature   bom (fragment): basis of mobility region from pBR322
    238..617     +  enhancer       CMV enhancer: human cytomegalovirus immediate early enhancer
    618..817     +  promoter       CMV promoter: human cytomegalovirus (CMV) immediate early promoter
    835..1015    +  LTR            5' LTR (truncated): truncated 5' long terminal repeat (LTR) from HIV-1
   1062..1187    +  misc_feature   HIV-1 Ψ: packaging signal of human immunodeficiency virus type 1
   1171..1534    +  CDS            HIV-1 gag (fragment): gag protein from human immunodeficiency virus 1; gag
   1680..1913    +  misc_feature   RRE: The Rev response element (RRE) of HIV-1 allows for Rev-dependent mRNA export from the nucleus to the cytoplasm.
   2290..2390    +  CDS            Rev (fragment): human immunodeficiency virus 1 (HIV-1) Rev protein; rev; enhances nuclear export of unspliced and incompletely spliced viral mRNAs
   2440..2557    +  misc_feature   cPPT/CTS: central polypurine tract and central termination sequence of HIV-1
   2608..2848    +  promoter       U6 promoter: RNA polymerase III promoter for human U6 snRNA
   2878..2953    +  misc_RNA       gRNA scaffold: guide RNA scaffold for the Streptococcus pyogenes CRISPR/Cas9 system
   2971..2989    +  CDS            small t antigen (fragment): SV40 (simian virus 40) small t antigen
   3015..3226    +  promoter       EF-1α core promoter: core promoter for human elongation factor EF-1α
   3251..7354    +  CDS            Cas9: Cas9 (Csn1) endonuclease from the Streptococcus pyogenes Type II CRISPR/Cas system generates RNA-guided double strand breaks in DNA
   7492..8089    +  CDS            PuroR (fragment): puromycin N-acetyltransferase; pac from Streptomyces; confers resistance to puromycin
   8105..8693    +  misc_feature   WPRE: woodchuck hepatitis virus posttranscriptional regulatory element
   8744..8763    +  misc_feature   cPPT/CTS (fragment): central polypurine tract and central termination sequence of HIV-1
   8765..8998    +  LTR            3' LTR (ΔU3): self-inactivating 3' long terminal repeat (LTR) from HIV-1
   9030..9254    +  polyA_signal   bGH poly(A) signal: bovine growth hormone polyadenylation signal
   9258..9279    +  promoter       SV40 promoter (fragment): SV40 enhancer and early promoter
   9300..9728    +  rep_origin     f1 ori (sequence partly withheld): f1 bacteriophage origin of replication; arrow indicates direction of (+) strand synthesis
   9742..10071   +  promoter       SV40 promoter: SV40 enhancer and early promoter
  10119..10166   +  promoter       EM7 promoter: synthetic bacterial promoter&nbsp
  10185..10559   +  CDS            BleoR: antibiotic-binding protein; Sh ble from Streptoalloteichus hindustanus; confers resistance to bleomycin, phleomycin, and Zeocin™
  10569..10694   +  CDS            ble (fragment): BLE_KLEPN - Experimental evidence at protein level: Swiss-Prot protein existence level 1. Binding protein with a strong affinity to the bleomycin family of antibiotics. Binds to CL990; an antimitotic-antibiotic compound. From Klebsiella pneumoniae.
  10689..10810   +  polyA_signal   SV40 poly(A) signal: SV40 polyadenylation signal
  10881..10903   -  protein_bind   lac operator (fragment): The lac repressor binds to the lac operator to inhibit transcription in E. coli. This inhibition can be relieved by adding lactose or isopropyl-β-D-thiogalactopyranoside (IPTG). lac repressor encoded by lacI
  10907..10937   -  promoter       lac promoter: promoter for the E. coli lac operon
  10952..10973   -  protein_bind   CAP binding site: CAP binding activates transcription in the presence of cAMP. E. coli catabolite activator protein
  10986..11078   -  CDS            lacI (fragment): lac repressor; lacI; The lac repressor binds to the lac operator to inhibit transcription in E. coli. This inhibition can be relieved by adding lactose or isopropyl-β-D-thiogalactopyranoside (IPTG).
  11261..11849   -  rep_origin     ori: high-copy-number ColE1/pMB1/pBR322/pUC origin of replication
  12020..12880   -  CDS            AmpR: β-lactamase; bla; confers resistance to ampicillin, carbenicillin, and related antibiotics
  12881..12985   -  promoter       AmpR promoter: bla
