[The description below was written by a language model from this plasmid's Addgene catalogue record and pLannotate feature annotations shown in this document.]
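Description:
LentiCRISPR v2-sgAMPK alpha1 clone2 is a lentiviral all-in-one CRISPR/Cas9 knockout plasmid built on the lentiCRISPR v2 backbone, carrying a single guide RNA directed against human PRKAA1, which encodes the AMPK alpha1 catalytic subunit. It is propagated in E. coli through a high-copy ColE1/pUC-type origin with ampicillin selection (AmpR under its own promoter), and an f1 origin is also present. The sequenced record is about 13 kb.

The viral transfer cassette is driven by a CMV enhancer/promoter fused to a truncated HIV-1 5' LTR. It contains the Ψ packaging signal with a gag fragment, the RRE for Rev-dependent nuclear export, and the cPPT/CTS, and it ends in a U3-deleted, self-inactivating 3' LTR followed by a bGH polyadenylation signal. Within this unit, a human U6 Pol III promoter expresses the guide, with the spacer sitting between the promoter and the S. pyogenes gRNA scaffold. Downstream, an EF-1α core promoter drives S. pyogenes Cas9, followed in the same orientation by a puromycin N-acetyltransferase coding sequence. No separate promoter is annotated for the puromycin marker, which implies co-expression with Cas9, although the linking element is not annotated in the feature table. A WPRE enhances transcript expression. Outside the LTRs, the backbone carries an SV40/EM7-driven bleomycin/Zeocin resistance cassette.

Packaged into lentivirus, the construct allows stable delivery of Cas9 and the guide to human cells, with puromycin selection of transduced cells, to disrupt AMPK alpha1. The associated work examined AMPK activation under energy stress and its effect on ferroptosis. The name suggests it is one of several PRKAA1 guide clones.
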