Addgene plasmid #162120: LentiCRISPR v2-sgAMPK alpha1 clone2
Purpose: Lentiviral sgRNA plasmid targeting human AMPK alpha1
Depositing lab: Boyi Gan. Depositing organization: University of Texas MD Anderson Cancer Center. Publication: Energy-stress-mediated AMPK activation inhibits ferroptosis. Lee H, Zandkarimi F, Zhang Y, Meena JK, Kim J, Zhuang L, Tyagi S, Ma L, Westbrook TF, Steinberg GR, Nakada D, Stockwell BR, Gan B. Nat Cell Biol. 2020 Feb;22(2):225-234. doi: 10.1038/s41556-020-0461-8. Epub 2020 Feb 6. PubMed 32029897.
Backbone
  Vector backbone: lentiCRISPR v2
  Vector type: Lentiviral
  Selectable markers: Puromycin
Growth in bacteria
  Bacterial resistance: Ampicillin, 100 μg/mL
  Growth temperature: 37°C
  Growth strain: NEB Stable
  Copy number: High Copy
Gene/Insert
  Gene/Insert name: sgAMPK alpha1
  gRNA/shRNA sequence: CGGCACCTTCGGCAAAGTGA
  Species: H. sapiens (human)
  Entrez Gene: PRKAA1 (a.k.a. AMPK, AMPK alpha 1, AMPKa1)
  Cloning method: Gibson Cloning
Terms and licenses: Academic/Nonprofit Terms; Industry Terms: Not Available to Industry
How to cite: LentiCRISPR v2-sgAMPK alpha1 clone2 was a gift from Boyi Gan (Addgene plasmid # 162120 ; http://n2t.net/addgene:162120 ; RRID:Addgene_162120)
